Addgene plasmid #208646: pcDNA3.1-CRISPR-Puro
Purpose: (Empty Backbone) pcDNA3.1 based empty vector for transient transfection of sgRNA-cas9. U6 promoter ~ puro Res cloned from lentiCRISPRv2 (Addgene#52961), lenti virus sequences not included.
Depositing lab: Quanfu Ma. Depositing organization: Maternal and Child Health Hospital of Hubei Province.
Backbone
  Vector backbone: pcDNA3.1 (-)
  Backbone manufacturer: Thermo Fisher (Invitrogen)
  Vector type: Mammalian Expression, CRISPR
  Promoter: CMV and U6 in tandem
  Selectable markers: Neomycin (select with G418), Puromycin
  Tag / fusion protein: Flag (C terminal on insert); p2A (C terminal on insert); Puromycin resistant gene (C terminal on insert); Clawed frog nucleoplasmin NLS (C terminal on insert)
Growth in bacteria
  Bacterial resistance: Ampicillin, 100 μg/mL
  Growth temperature: 37°C
  Growth strain: NEB Stable
  Growth instructions: We use stbl3
  Copy number: High Copy
Resource information
  A portion of this plasmid was derived from a plasmid made by: The U6p-BsmBIflanking-Cas9-NLS-p2A-PuroRes cassette was cloned from lentiCRISPRv2 (Addgene#52961), lenti virus related sequences was not included.
Terms and licenses: Academic/Nonprofit Terms; Industry Terms: Not Available to Industry
Depositor comments: Lenti virus related sequences was not included, for use at Biosafety Level 1. Clone sgRNA as discribed in the document of lentiCRISPRv2 with BsmBI. Note that CMV enhancer-promoter in pcDNA3.1 is not removed, thus the sgRNA would be promoted by tandem CMV-U6 promoter.
How to cite: pcDNA3.1-CRISPR-Puro was a gift from Quanfu Ma (Addgene plasmid # 208646 ; http://n2t.net/addgene:208646 ; RRID:Addgene_208646)
