[The description below was written by a language model from this plasmid's Addgene catalogue record and pLannotate feature annotations shown in this document.]
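Description:
pcDNA3.1-CRISPR-Puro is a non-viral, all-in-one CRISPR/Cas9 empty backbone for transient transfection of mammalian cells, built on pcDNA3.1(-). It carries the U6-to-puromycin-resistance cassette transferred from lentiCRISPRv2 while leaving out the lentiviral sequences, which the depositor notes is intended to allow work at biosafety level 1. In bacteria it replicates from a high-copy ColE1/pUC-type origin and is selected with ampicillin (AmpR under its own promoter). An f1 origin from the parental backbone is also present.

The payload begins with a human U6 RNA polymerase III promoter followed by a roughly 1.9 kb filler region flanked by BsmBI sites and then the Streptococcus pyogenes guide RNA scaffold. A guide sequence is cloned in place of the filler, as for lentiCRISPRv2. The annotation of a Staphylococcus deoC1 reading frame falls within this filler. Downstream, an EF-1α core promoter drives S. pyogenes Cas9, which according to the record is fused at its C terminus to a Flag tag and a nucleoplasmin nuclear localisation signal. A P2A self-cleaving peptide then links it to puromycin N-acetyltransferase, so Cas9 and puromycin resistance come from one transcript terminated by the bGH polyadenylation signal.

The pcDNA3.1 CMV enhancer-promoter was not removed and sits directly upstream of U6, so the depositor cautions that the sgRNA lies behind tandem CMV and U6 promoters. The backbone's SV40 promoter-neomycin resistance cassette with SV40 poly(A) is retained, giving G418 as a second mammalian selection option. The short hit labelled as an HIV-1 5' LTR fragment overlaps the end of the CMV promoter and is only about 30 nt long, so it is probably an annotation artefact, not a functional viral element.
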