Features (pLannotate 1.2.2; 27 found; start..end, strand, type, name):
     28..80      -  misc_feature   bom (fragment): basis of mobility region from pBR322
    235..614     +  enhancer       CMV enhancer: human cytomegalovirus immediate early enhancer
    615..818     +  promoter       CMV promoter: human cytomegalovirus (CMV) immediate early promoter
    814..847     +  LTR            5' LTR (truncated) (fragment): truncated 5' long terminal repeat (LTR) from HIV-1
    863..881     +  promoter       T7 promoter: promoter for bacteriophage T7 RNA polymerase
    921..965     +  misc_feature   MCS (fragment): multiple cloning site
    959..1199    +  promoter       U6 promoter: RNA polymerase III promoter for human U6 snRNA
   1385..2044    -  CDS            deoC1: DEOC1_STAAN - Also known as dra. Experimental evidence at protein level: Swiss-Prot protein existence level 1. Catalyzes a reversible aldol reaction between acetaldehyde and D-glyceraldehyde 3-phosphate to generate 2-deoxy-D-ribose 5- phosphate. From Staphylococcus aureus (strain N315).
   3089..3164    +  misc_RNA       gRNA scaffold: guide RNA scaffold for the Streptococcus pyogenes CRISPR/Cas9 system
   3182..3200    +  CDS            small t antigen (fragment): SV40 (simian virus 40) small t antigen
   3226..3437    +  promoter       EF-1α core promoter: core promoter for human elongation factor EF-1α
   3462..7565    +  CDS            Cas9: Cas9 (Csn1) endonuclease from the Streptococcus pyogenes Type II CRISPR/Cas system generates RNA-guided double strand breaks in DNA
   7703..8300    +  CDS            PuroR (fragment): puromycin N-acetyltransferase; pac from Streptomyces; confers resistance to puromycin
   8330..8554    +  polyA_signal   bGH poly(A) signal: bovine growth hormone polyadenylation signal
   8558..8579    +  promoter       SV40 promoter (fragment): SV40 enhancer and early promoter
   8600..9028    +  rep_origin     f1 ori (sequence partly withheld): f1 bacteriophage origin of replication; arrow indicates direction of (+) strand synthesis
   9042..9371    +  promoter       SV40 promoter: SV40 enhancer and early promoter
   9438..10229   +  CDS            neo: KKA2_KLEPN - Also known as kan, nptII. Experimental evidence at protein level: Swiss-Prot protein existence level 1. Resistance to kanamycin, neomycin, paromomycin, ribostamycin, butirosin and gentamicin B. From Klebsiella pneumoniae.
  10253..10411   +  CDS            ble (fragment): BLE_KLEPN - Experimental evidence at protein level: Swiss-Prot protein existence level 1. Binding protein with a strong affinity to the bleomycin family of antibiotics. Binds to CL990; an antimitotic-antibiotic compound. From Klebsiella pneumoniae.
  10406..10527   +  polyA_signal   SV40 poly(A) signal: SV40 polyadenylation signal
  10598..10620   -  protein_bind   lac operator (fragment): The lac repressor binds to the lac operator to inhibit transcription in E. coli. This inhibition can be relieved by adding lactose or isopropyl-β-D-thiogalactopyranoside (IPTG). lac repressor encoded by lacI
  10624..10654   -  promoter       lac promoter: promoter for the E. coli lac operon
  10669..10690   -  protein_bind   CAP binding site: CAP binding activates transcription in the presence of cAMP. E. coli catabolite activator protein
  10703..10795   -  CDS            lacI (fragment): lac repressor; lacI; The lac repressor binds to the lac operator to inhibit transcription in E. coli. This inhibition can be relieved by adding lactose or isopropyl-β-D-thiogalactopyranoside (IPTG).
  10978..11566   -  rep_origin     ori: high-copy-number ColE1/pMB1/pBR322/pUC origin of replication
  11737..12597   -  CDS            AmpR: β-lactamase; bla; confers resistance to ampicillin, carbenicillin, and related antibiotics
  12598..12702   -  promoter       AmpR promoter: bla
>Addgene plasmid #208646 | pcDNA3.1-CRISPR-Puro | addgene full sequence | sequence record 418362 | Addgene NGS Result
GACGGATCGGGAGATCTCCCGATCCCCTATGGTGCACTCTCAGTACAATCTGCTCTGATGCCGCATAGTT
AAGCCAGTATCTGCTCCCTGCTTGTGTGTTGGAGGTCGCTGAGTAGTGCGCGAGCAAAATTTAAGCTACA
ACAAGGCAAGGCTTGACCGACAATTGCATGAAGAATCTGCTTAGGGTTAGGCGTTTTGCGCTGCTTCGCG
ATGTACGGGCCAGATATACGCGTTGACATTGATTATTGACTAGTTATTAATAGTAATCAATTACGGGGTC
ATTAGTTCATAGCCCATATATGGAGTTCCGCGTTACATAACTTACGGTAAATGGCCCGCCTGGCTGACCG
CCCAACGACCCCCGCCCATTGACGTCAATAATGACGTATGTTCCCATAGTAACGCCAATAGGGACTTTCC
ATTGACGTCAATGGGTGGAGTATTTACGGTAAACTGCCCACTTGGCAGTACATCAAGTGTATCATATGCC
AAGTACGCCCCCTATTGACGTCAATGACGGTAAATGGCCCGCCTGGCATTATGCCCAGTACATGACCTTA
TGGGACTTTCCTACTTGGCAGTACATCTACGTATTAGTCATCGCTATTACCATGGTGATGCGGTTTTGGC
AGTACATCAATGGGCGTGGATAGCGGTTTGACTCACGGGGATTTCCAAGTCTCCACCCCATTGACGTCAA
TGGGAGTTTGTTTTGGCACCAAAATCAACGGGACTTTCCAAAATGTCGTAACAACTCCGCCCCATTGACG
CAAATGGGCGGTAGGCGTGTACGGTGGGAGGTCTATATAAGCAGAGCTCTCTGGCTAACTAGAGAACCCA
CTGCTTACTGGCTTATCGAAATTAATACGACTCACTATAGGGAGACCCAAGCTGGCTAGCGTTTAAACGG
GCCCTCTAGACTCGAGCTCAAGCTTCGAATTCTGCAGTCGACGGTACCGAGGGCCTATTTCCCATGATTC
CTTCATATTTGCATATACGATACAAGGCTGTTAGAGAGATAATTAGAATTAATTTGACTGTAAACACAAA
GATATTAGTACAAAATACGTGACGTAGAAAGTAATAATTTCTTGGGTAGTTTGCAGTTTTAAAATTATGT
TTTAAAATGGACTATCATATGCTTACCGTAACTTGAAAGTATTTCGATTTCTTGGCTTTATATATCTTGT
GGAAAGGACGAAACACCGGAGACGGTTGTAAATGAGCACACAAAATACACATGCTAAAATATTATATTCT
ATGACCTTTATAAAATCAACCAAAATCTTCTTTTTAATAACTTTAGTATCAATAATTAGAATTTTTATGT
TCCTTTTTGCAAACTTTTAATAAAAATGAGCAAAATAAAAAAACGCTAGTTTTAGTAACTCGCGTTGTTT
TCTTCACCTTTAATAATAGCTACTCCACCACTTGTTCCTAAGCGGTCAGCTCCTGCTTCAATCATTTTTT
GAGCATCTTCAAATGTTCTAACTCCACCAGCTGCTTTAACTAAAGCATTGTCTTTAACAACTGACTTCAT
TAGTTTAACATCTTCAAATGTTGCACCTGATTTTGAAAATCCTGTTGATGTTTTAACAAATTCTAATCCA
GCTTCAACAGCTATTTCACAAGCTTTCATGATTTCTTCTTTTGTTAATAAACAATTTTCCATAATACATT
TAACAACATGTGATCCAGCTGCTTTTTTTACAGCTTTCATGTCTTCTAAAACTAATTCATAATTTTTGTC
TTTTAATGCACCAATATTTAATACCATATCAATTTCTGTTGCACCATCTTTAATTGCTTCAGAAACTTCG
AATGCTTTTGTAGCTGTTGTGCATGCACCTAGAGGAAAACCTACAACATTTGTTATTCCTACATTTGTGC
CTTTTAATAATTCTTTACAATAGCTTGTTCAATATGAATTAACACAAACTGTTGCAAAATCAAATTCAAT
TGCTTCATCACATAATTGTTTAATTTCAGCTTTCGTAGCATCTTGTTTTAATAATGTGTGATCTATATAT
TTGTTTAGTTTCATTTTTTCTCCTATATATTCATTTTTAATTTTAATTCTTTAATAATTTCGTCTACTTT
AACTTTAGCGTTTTGAACAGATTCACCAACACCTATAAAATAAATTTTTAGTTTAGGTTCAGTTCCACTT
GGGCGAACAGCAAATCATGACTTATCTTCTAAATAAAATTTTAGTAAGTCTTGTCCTGGCATATTATACA
TTCCATCGATGTAGTCTTCAACATTAACAACTTTAAGTCCAGCAATTTGAGTTAAGGGTGTTGCTCTCAA
TGATTTCATTAATGGTTCAATTTTTAATTTCTTTTCTTCTGGTTTAAAATTCAAGTTTAAAGTGAAAGTG
TAATATGCACCCATTTCTTTAAATAAATCTTCTAAATAGTCTACTAATGTTTTATTTTGTTTTTTATAAA
ATCAAGCAGCCTCTGCTATTAATATAGAAGCTTGTATTCCATCTTTATCTCTAGCTGAGTCATCAATTAC
ATATCCATAACTTTCTTCATAAGCAAAAACAAAATTTAATCCGTTATCTTCTTCTTTAGCAATTTCTCTA
CCCATTCATTTAAATCCAGTTAAAGTTTTTACAATATTAACTCCATATTTTTCATGAGCGATTCTATCAC
CCAAATCACTTGTTACAAAACTTGAATATAGAGCCGGATTTTTTGGAATGCTATTTAAGCGTTTTAGATT
TGATAATTTTCAATCAATTAAAATTGGTCCTGTTTGATTTCCATCTAATCTTACAAAATGACCATCATGT
TTTATTGCCATTCCAAATCTGTCAGCATCTGGGTCATTCATAATAATAATATCTGCATCATGTTTAATAC
CATATTCAAGCGGTATTTTTCATGCAGGATCAAATTCTGGATTTGGATTTACAACATTTTTAAATGTTTC
ATCTTCAAATGCATGCTCTTCAACCTCAATAACGTTATATCCTGATTCACGTAATATTTTTGGGGTAAAT
TTAGTTCCTGTTCCATTAACTGCGCTAAAAATAATTTTTAAATCTTTTTTAGCTTCTTGCTCTTTTTTGT
ACGTCTCTGTTTTAGAGCTAGAAATAGCAAGTTAAAATAAGGCTAGTCCGTTATCAACTTGAAAAAGTGG
CACCGAGTCGGTGCTTTTTTGAATTCGCTAGCTAGGTCTTGAAAGGAGTGGGAATTGGCTCCGGTGCCCG
TCAGTGGGCAGAGCGCACATCGCCCACAGTCCCCGAGAAGTTGGGGGGAGGGGTCGGCAATTGATCCGGT
GCCTAGAGAAGGTGGCGCGGGGTAAACTGGGAAAGTGATGTCGTGTACTGGCTCCGCCTTTTTCCCGAGG
GTGGGGGAGAACCGTATATAAGTGCAGTAGTCGCCGTGAACGTTCTTTTTCGCAACGGGTTTGCCGCCAG
AACACAGGACCGGTTCTAGAGCGCTGCCACCATGGACAAGAAGTACAGCATCGGCCTGGACATCGGCACC
AACTCTGTGGGCTGGGCCGTGATCACCGACGAGTACAAGGTGCCCAGCAAGAAATTCAAGGTGCTGGGCA
ACACCGACCGGCACAGCATCAAGAAGAACCTGATCGGAGCCCTGCTGTTCGACAGCGGCGAAACAGCCGA
GGCCACCCGGCTGAAGAGAACCGCCAGAAGAAGATACACCAGACGGAAGAACCGGATCTGCTATCTGCAA
GAGATCTTCAGCAACGAGATGGCCAAGGTGGACGACAGCTTCTTCCACAGACTGGAAGAGTCCTTCCTGG
TGGAAGAGGATAAGAAGCACGAGCGGCACCCCATCTTCGGCAACATCGTGGACGAGGTGGCCTACCACGA
GAAGTACCCCACCATCTACCACCTGAGAAAGAAACTGGTGGACAGCACCGACAAGGCCGACCTGCGGCTG
ATCTATCTGGCCCTGGCCCACATGATCAAGTTCCGGGGCCACTTCCTGATCGAGGGCGACCTGAACCCCG
ACAACAGCGACGTGGACAAGCTGTTCATCCAGCTGGTGCAGACCTACAACCAGCTGTTCGAGGAAAACCC
CATCAACGCCAGCGGCGTGGACGCCAAGGCCATCCTGTCTGCCAGACTGAGCAAGAGCAGACGGCTGGAA
AATCTGATCGCCCAGCTGCCCGGCGAGAAGAAGAATGGCCTGTTCGGAAACCTGATTGCCCTGAGCCTGG
GCCTGACCCCCAACTTCAAGAGCAACTTCGACCTGGCCGAGGATGCCAAACTGCAGCTGAGCAAGGACAC
CTACGACGACGACCTGGACAACCTGCTGGCCCAGATCGGCGACCAGTACGCCGACCTGTTTCTGGCCGCC
AAGAACCTGTCCGACGCCATCCTGCTGAGCGACATCCTGAGAGTGAACACCGAGATCACCAAGGCCCCCC
TGAGCGCCTCTATGATCAAGAGATACGACGAGCACCACCAGGACCTGACCCTGCTGAAAGCTCTCGTGCG
GCAGCAGCTGCCTGAGAAGTACAAAGAGATTTTCTTCGACCAGAGCAAGAACGGCTACGCCGGCTACATT
GACGGCGGAGCCAGCCAGGAAGAGTTCTACAAGTTCATCAAGCCCATCCTGGAAAAGATGGACGGCACCG
AGGAACTGCTCGTGAAGCTGAACAGAGAGGACCTGCTGCGGAAGCAGCGGACCTTCGACAACGGCAGCAT
CCCCCACCAGATCCACCTGGGAGAGCTGCACGCCATTCTGCGGCGGCAGGAAGATTTTTACCCATTCCTG
AAGGACAACCGGGAAAAGATCGAGAAGATCCTGACCTTCCGCATCCCCTACTACGTGGGCCCTCTGGCCA
GGGGAAACAGCAGATTCGCCTGGATGACCAGAAAGAGCGAGGAAACCATCACCCCCTGGAACTTCGAGGA
AGTGGTGGACAAGGGCGCTTCCGCCCAGAGCTTCATCGAGCGGATGACCAACTTCGATAAGAACCTGCCC
AACGAGAAGGTGCTGCCCAAGCACAGCCTGCTGTACGAGTACTTCACCGTGTATAACGAGCTGACCAAAG
TGAAATACGTGACCGAGGGAATGAGAAAGCCCGCCTTCCTGAGCGGCGAGCAGAAAAAGGCCATCGTGGA
CCTGCTGTTCAAGACCAACCGGAAAGTGACCGTGAAGCAGCTGAAAGAGGACTACTTCAAGAAAATCGAG
TGCTTCGACTCCGTGGAAATCTCCGGCGTGGAAGATCGGTTCAACGCCTCCCTGGGCACATACCACGATC
TGCTGAAAATTATCAAGGACAAGGACTTCCTGGACAATGAGGAAAACGAGGACATTCTGGAAGATATCGT
GCTGACCCTGACACTGTTTGAGGACAGAGAGATGATCGAGGAACGGCTGAAAACCTATGCCCACCTGTTC
GACGACAAAGTGATGAAGCAGCTGAAGCGGCGGAGATACACCGGCTGGGGCAGGCTGAGCCGGAAGCTGA
TCAACGGCATCCGGGACAAGCAGTCCGGCAAGACAATCCTGGATTTCCTGAAGTCCGACGGCTTCGCCAA
CAGAAACTTCATGCAGCTGATCCACGACGACAGCCTGACCTTTAAAGAGGACATCCAGAAAGCCCAGGTG
TCCGGCCAGGGCGATAGCCTGCACGAGCACATTGCCAATCTGGCCGGCAGCCCCGCCATTAAGAAGGGCA
TCCTGCAGACAGTGAAGGTGGTGGACGAGCTCGTGAAAGTGATGGGCCGGCACAAGCCCGAGAACATCGT
GATCGAAATGGCCAGAGAGAACCAGACCACCCAGAAGGGACAGAAGAACAGCCGCGAGAGAATGAAGCGG
ATCGAAGAGGGCATCAAAGAGCTGGGCAGCCAGATCCTGAAAGAACACCCCGTGGAAAACACCCAGCTGC
AGAACGAGAAGCTGTACCTGTACTACCTGCAGAATGGGCGGGATATGTACGTGGACCAGGAACTGGACAT
CAACCGGCTGTCCGACTACGATGTGGACCATATCGTGCCTCAGAGCTTTCTGAAGGACGACTCCATCGAC
AACAAGGTGCTGACCAGAAGCGACAAGAACCGGGGCAAGAGCGACAACGTGCCCTCCGAAGAGGTCGTGA
AGAAGATGAAGAACTACTGGCGGCAGCTGCTGAACGCCAAGCTGATTACCCAGAGAAAGTTCGACAATCT
GACCAAGGCCGAGAGAGGCGGCCTGAGCGAACTGGATAAGGCCGGCTTCATCAAGAGACAGCTGGTGGAA
ACCCGGCAGATCACAAAGCACGTGGCACAGATCCTGGACTCCCGGATGAACACTAAGTACGACGAGAATG
ACAAGCTGATCCGGGAAGTGAAAGTGATCACCCTGAAGTCCAAGCTGGTGTCCGATTTCCGGAAGGATTT
CCAGTTTTACAAAGTGCGCGAGATCAACAACTACCACCACGCCCACGACGCCTACCTGAACGCCGTCGTG
GGAACCGCCCTGATCAAAAAGTACCCTAAGCTGGAAAGCGAGTTCGTGTACGGCGACTACAAGGTGTACG
ACGTGCGGAAGATGATCGCCAAGAGCGAGCAGGAAATCGGCAAGGCTACCGCCAAGTACTTCTTCTACAG
CAACATCATGAACTTTTTCAAGACCGAGATTACCCTGGCCAACGGCGAGATCCGGAAGCGGCCTCTGATC
GAGACAAACGGCGAAACCGGGGAGATCGTGTGGGATAAGGGCCGGGATTTTGCCACCGTGCGGAAAGTGC
TGAGCATGCCCCAAGTGAATATCGTGAAAAAGACCGAGGTGCAGACAGGCGGCTTCAGCAAAGAGTCTAT
CCTGCCCAAGAGGAACAGCGATAAGCTGATCGCCAGAAAGAAGGACTGGGACCCTAAGAAGTACGGCGGC
TTCGACAGCCCCACCGTGGCCTATTCTGTGCTGGTGGTGGCCAAAGTGGAAAAGGGCAAGTCCAAGAAAC
TGAAGAGTGTGAAAGAGCTGCTGGGGATCACCATCATGGAAAGAAGCAGCTTCGAGAAGAATCCCATCGA
CTTTCTGGAAGCCAAGGGCTACAAAGAAGTGAAAAAGGACCTGATCATCAAGCTGCCTAAGTACTCCCTG
TTCGAGCTGGAAAACGGCCGGAAGAGAATGCTGGCCTCTGCCGGCGAACTGCAGAAGGGAAACGAACTGG
CCCTGCCCTCCAAATATGTGAACTTCCTGTACCTGGCCAGCCACTATGAGAAGCTGAAGGGCTCCCCCGA
GGATAATGAGCAGAAACAGCTGTTTGTGGAACAGCACAAGCACTACCTGGACGAGATCATCGAGCAGATC
AGCGAGTTCTCCAAGAGAGTGATCCTGGCCGACGCTAATCTGGACAAAGTGCTGTCCGCCTACAACAAGC
ACCGGGATAAGCCCATCAGAGAGCAGGCCGAGAATATCATCCACCTGTTTACCCTGACCAATCTGGGAGC
CCCTGCCGCCTTCAAGTACTTTGACACCACCATCGACCGGAAGAGGTACACCAGCACCAAAGAGGTGCTG
GACGCCACCCTGATCCACCAGAGCATCACCGGCCTGTACGAGACACGGATCGACCTGTCTCAGCTGGGAG
GCGACAAGCGACCTGCCGCCACAAAGAAGGCTGGACAGGCTAAGAAGAAGAAAGATTACAAAGACGATGA
CGATAAGGGATCCGGCGCAACAAACTTCTCTCTGCTGAAACAAGCCGGAGATGTCGAAGAGAATCCTGGA
CCGACCGAGTACAAGCCCACGGTGCGCCTCGCCACCCGCGACGACGTCCCCAGGGCCGTACGCACCCTCG
CCGCCGCGTTCGCCGACTACCCCGCCACGCGCCACACCGTCGATCCGGACCGCCACATCGAGCGGGTCAC
CGAGCTGCAAGAACTCTTCCTCACGCGCGTCGGGCTCGACATCGGCAAGGTGTGGGTCGCGGACGACGGC
GCCGCGGTGGCGGTCTGGACCACGCCGGAGAGCGTCGAAGCGGGGGCGGTGTTCGCCGAGATCGGCCCGC
GCATGGCCGAGTTGAGCGGTTCCCGGCTGGCCGCGCAGCAACAGATGGAAGGCCTCCTGGCGCCGCACCG
GCCCAAGGAGCCCGCGTGGTTCCTGGCCACCGTCGGAGTCTCGCCCGACCACCAGGGCAAGGGTCTGGGC
AGCGCCGTCGTGCTCCCCGGAGTGGAGGCGGCCGAGCGCGCCGGGGTGCCCGCCTTCCTGGAGACCTCCG
CGCCCCGCAACCTCCCCTTCTACGAGCGGCTCGGCTTCACCGTCACCGCCGACGTCGAGGTGCCCGAAGG
ACCGCGCACCTGGTGCATGACCCGCAAGCCCGGTGCCTGACTTAAGTTTAAACCGCTGATCAGCCTCGAC
TGTGCCTTCTAGTTGCCAGCCATCTGTTGTTTGCCCCTCCCCCGTGCCTTCCTTGACCCTGGAAGGTGCC
ACTCCCACTGTCCTTTCCTAATAAAATGAGGAAATTGCATCGCATTGTCTGAGTAGGTGTCATTCTATTC
TGGGGGGTGGGGTGGGGCAGGACAGCAAGGGGGAGGATTGGGAAGACAATAGCAGGCATGCTGGGGATGC
GGTGGGCTCTATGGCTTCTGAGGCGGAAAGAACCAGCTGGGGCTCTAGGGGGTATCCCC
[124 nt withheld, positions 8600-8723]
C
[91 nt withheld, positions 8725-8815]
A
[49 nt withheld, positions 8817-8865]
CCTTTGACGTTGGAGTCCACGTTCTTT
[37 nt withheld, positions 8893-8929]
ACCCTATCTCGGTCTATTCTTTTGATTTATAAGGGATTTTGCCGATTTCGGCCTATTGGTTAAAAAATGA
GCTGATTTAACAAAAATTTAACGCGAATTAATTCTGTGGAATGTGTGTCAGTTAGGGTGTGGAAAGTCCC
CAGGCTCCCCAGCAGGCAGAAGTATGCAAAGCATGCATCTCAATTAGTCAGCAACCAGGTGTGGAAAGTC
CCCAGGCTCCCCAGCAGGCAGAAGTATGCAAAGCATGCATCTCAATTAGTCAGCAACCATAGTCCCGCCC
CTAACTCCGCCCATCCCGCCCCTAACTCCGCCCAGTTCCGCCCATTCTCCGCCCCATGGCTGACTAATTT
TTTTTATTTATGCAGAGGCCGAGGCCGCCTCTGCCTCTGAGCTATTCCAGAAGTAGTGAGGAGGCTTTTT
TGGAGGCCTAGGCTTTTGCAAAAAGCTCCCGGGAGCTTGTATATCCATTTTCGGATCTGATCAAGAGACA
GGATGAGGATCGTTTCGCATGATTGAACAAGATGGATTGCACGCAGGTTCTCCGGCCGCTTGGGTGGAGA
GGCTATTCGGCTATGACTGGGCACAACAGACAATCGGCTGCTCTGATGCCGCCGTGTTCCGGCTGTCAGC
GCAGGGGCGCCCGGTTCTTTTTGTCAAGACCGACCTGTCCGGTGCCCTGAATGAACTGCAGGACGAGGCA
GCGCGGCTATCGTGGCTGGCCACGACGGGCGTTCCTTGCGCAGCTGTGCTCGACGTTGTCACTGAAGCGG
GAAGGGACTGGCTGCTATTGGGCGAAGTGCCGGGGCAGGATCTCCTGTCATCTCACCTTGCTCCTGCCGA
GAAAGTATCCATCATGGCTGATGCAATGCGGCGGCTGCATACGCTTGATCCGGCTACCTGCCCATTCGAC
CACCAAGCGAAACATCGCATCGAGCGAGCACGTACTCGGATGGAAGCCGGTCTTGTCGATCAGGATGATC
TGGACGAAGAGCATCAGGGGCTCGCGCCAGCCGAACTGTTCGCCAGGCTCAAGGCGCGCATGCCCGACGG
CGAGGATCTCGTCGTGACCCATGGCGATGCCTGCTTGCCGAATATCATGGTGGAAAATGGCCGCTTTTCT
GGATTCATCGACTGTGGCCGGCTGGGTGTGGCGGACCGCTATCAGGACATAGCGTTGGCTACCCGTGATA
TTGCTGAAGAGCTTGGCGGCGAATGGGCTGACCGCTTCCTCGTGCTTTACGGTATCGCCGCTCCCGATTC
GCAGCGCATCGCCTTCTATCGCCTTCTTGACGAGTTCTTCTGAGCGGGACTCTGGGGTTCGAAATGACCG
ACCAAGCGACGCCCAACCTGCCATCACGAGATTTCGATTCCACCGCCGCCTTCTATGAAAGGTTGGGCTT
CGGAATCGTTTTCCGGGACGCCGGCTGGATGATCCTCCAGCGCGGGGATCTCATGCTGGAGTTCTTCGCC
CACCCCAACTTGTTTATTGCAGCTTATAATGGTTACAAATAAAGCAATAGCATCACAAATTTCACAAATA
AAGCATTTTTTTCACTGCATTCTAGTTGTGGTTTGTCCAAACTCATCAATGTATCTTATCATGTCTGTAT
ACCGTCGACCTCTAGCTAGAGCTTGGCGTAATCATGGTCATAGCTGTTTCCTGTGTGAAATTGTTATCCG
CTCACAATTCCACACAACATACGAGCCGGAAGCATAAAGTGTAAAGCCTGGGGTGCCTAATGAGTGAGCT
AACTCACATTAATTGCGTTGCGCTCACTGCCCGCTTTCCAGTCGGGAAACCTGTCGTGCCAGCTGCATTA
ATGAATCGGCCAACGCGCGGGGAGAGGCGGTTTGCGTATTGGGCGCTCTTCCGCTTCCTCGCTCACTGAC
TCGCTGCGCTCGGTCGTTCGGCTGCGGCGAGCGGTATCAGCTCACTCAAAGGCGGTAATACGGTTATCCA
CAGAATCAGGGGATAACGCAGGAAAGAACATGTGAGCAAAAGGCCAGCAAAAGGCCAGGAACCGTAAAAA
GGCCGCGTTGCTGGCGTTTTTCCATAGGCTCCGCCCCCCTGACGAGCATCACAAAAATCGACGCTCAAGT
CAGAGGTGGCGAAACCCGGCAGGACTATAAAGATACCAGGCGTTTCCCCCTGGAAGCTCCCTCGTGCGCT
CTCCTGTTCCGACCCTGCCGCTTACCGGATACCTGTCCGCCTTTCTCCCTTCGGGAAGCGTGGCGCTTTC
TCATAGCTCACGCTGTAGGTATCTCAGTTCGGTGTAGGTCGTTCGCTCCAAGCTGGGCTGTGTGCACGAA
CCCCCCGTTCAGCCCGACCGCTGCGCCTTATCCGGTAACTATCGTCTTGAGTCCAACCCGGTAAGACACG
ACTTATCGCCACTGGCAGCAGCCACTGGTAACAGGATTAGCAGAGCGAGGTATGTAGGCGGTGCTACAGA
GTTCTTGAAGTGGTGGCCTAACTACGGCTACACTAGAAGAACAGTATTTGGTATCTGCGCTCTGCTGAAG
CCAGTTACCTTCGGAAAAAGAGTTGGTAGCTCTTGATCCGGCAAACAAACCACCGCTGGTAGCGGTGGTT
TTTTTGTTTGCAAGCAGCAGATTACGCGCAGAAAAAAAGGATCTCAAGAAGATCCTTTGATCTTTTCTAC
GGGGTCTGACGCTCAGTGGAACGAAAACTCACGTTAAGGGATTTTGGTCATGAGATTATCAAAAAGGATC
TTCACCTAGATCCTTTTAAATTAAAAATGAAGTTTTAAATCAATCTAAAGTATATATGAGTAAACTTGGT
CTGACAGTTACCAATGCTTAATCAGTGAGGCACCTATCTCAGCGATCTGTCTATTTCGTTCATCCATAGT
TGCCTGACTCCCCGTCGTGTAGATAACTACGATACGGGAGGGCTTACCATCTGGCCCCAGTGCTGCAATG
ATACCGCGAGACCCACGCTCACCGGCTCCAGATTTATCAGCAATAAACCAGCCAGCCGGAAGGGCCGAGC
GCAGAAGTGGTCCTGCAACTTTATCCGCCTCCATCCAGTCTATTAATTGTTGCCGGGAAGCTAGAGTAAG
TAGTTCGCCAGTTAATAGTTTGCGCAACGTTGTTGCCATTGCTACAGGCATCGTGGTGTCACGCTCGTCG
TTTGGTATGGCTTCATTCAGCTCCGGTTCCCAACGATCAAGGCGAGTTACATGATCCCCCATGTTGTGCA
AAAAAGCGGTTAGCTCCTTCGGTCCTCCGATCGTTGTCAGAAGTAAGTTGGCCGCAGTGTTATCACTCAT
GGTTATGGCAGCACTGCATAATTCTCTTACTGTCATGCCATCCGTAAGATGCTTTTCTGTGACTGGTGAG
TACTCAACCAAGTCATTCTGAGAATAGTGTATGCGGCGACCGAGTTGCTCTTGCCCGGCGTCAATACGGG
ATAATACCGCGCCACATAGCAGAACTTTAAAAGTGCTCATCATTGGAAAACGTTCTTCGGGGCGAAAACT
CTCAAGGATCTTACCGCTGTTGAGATCCAGTTCGATGTAACCCACTCGTGCACCCAACTGATCTTCAGCA
TCTTTTACTTTCACCAGCGTTTCTGGGTGAGCAAAAACAGGAAGGCAAAATGCCGCAAAAAAGGGAATAA
GGGCGACACGGAAATGTTGAATACTCATACTCTTCCTTTTTCAATATTATTGAAGCATTTATCAGGGTTA
TTGTCTCATGAGCGGATACATATTTGAATGTATTTAGAAAAATAAACAAATAGGGGTTCCGCGCACATTT
CCCCGAAAAGTGCCACCTGACGTC
